>Addgene plasmid #12975 | pcDNA3-EGFP-Cdc42-wt | addgene full sequence | sequence record 139547 | Addgene NGS
GACGGATCGGGAGATCTCCCGATCCCCTATGGTGCACTCTCAGTACAATCTGCTCTGATGCCGCATAGTT
AAGCCAGTATCTGCTCCCTGCTTGTGTGTTGGAGGTCGCTGAGTAGTGCGCGAGCAAAATTTAAGCTACA
ACAAGGCAAGGCTTGACCGACAATTGCATGAAGAATCTGCTTAGGGTTAGGCGTTTTGCGCTGCTTCGCG
ATGTACGGGCCAGATATACGCGTTGACATTGATTATTGACTAGTTATTAATAGTAATCAATTACGGGGTC
ATTAGTTCATAGCCCATATATGGAGTTCCGCGTTACATAACTTACGGTAAATGGCCCGCCTGGCTGACCG
CCCAACGACCCCCGCCCATTGACGTCAATAATGACGTATGTTCCCATAGTAACGCCAATAGGGACTTTCC
ATTGACGTCAATGGGTGGAGTATTTACGGTAAACTGCCCACTTGGCAGTACATCAAGTGTATCATATGCC
AAGTACGCCCCCTATTGACGTCAATGACGGTAAATGGCCCGCCTGGCATTATGCCCAGTACATGACCTTA
TGGGACTTTCCTACTTGGCAGTACATCTACGTATTAGTCATCGCTATTACCATGGTGATGCGGTTTTGGC
AGTACATCAATGGGCGTGGATAGCGGTTTGACTCACGGGGATTTCCAAGTCTCCACCCCATTGACGTCAA
TGGGAGTTTGTTTTGGCACCAAAATCAACGGGACTTTCCAAAATGTCGTAACAACTCCGCCCCATTGACG
CAAATGGGCGGTAGGCGTGTACGGTGGGAGGTCTATATAAGCAGAGCTCTCTGGCTAACTAGAGAACCCA
CTGCTTACTGGCTTATCGAAATTAATACGACTCACTATAGGGAGACCCAAGCTTGCCACCATGGTGAGCA
AGGGCGAGGAGCTGTTCACCGGGGTGGTGCCCATCCTGGTCGAGCTGGACGGCGACGTAAACGGCCACAA
GTTCAGCGTGTCCGGCGAGGGCGAGGGCGATGCCACCTACGGCAAGCTGACCCTGAAGTTCATCTGCACC
ACCGGCAAGCTGCCCGTGCCCTGGCCCACCCTCGTGACCACCCTGACCTACGGCGTGCAGTGCTTCAGCC
GCTACCCCGACCACATGAAGCAGCACGACTTCTTCAAGTCCGCCATGCCCGAAGGCTACGTCCAGGAGCG
CACCATCTTCTTCAAGGACGACGGCAACTACAAGACCCGCGCCGAGGTGAAGTTCGAGGGCGACACCCTG
GTGAACCGCATCGAGCTGAAGGGCATCGACTTCAAGGAGGACGGCAACATCCTGGGGCACAAGCTGGAGT
ACAACTACAACAGCCACAACGTCTATATCATGGCCGACAAGCAGAAGAACGGCATCAAGGTGAACTTCAA
GATCCGCCACAACATCGAGGACGGCAGCGTGCAGCTCGCCGACCACTACCAGCAGAACACCCCCATCGGC
GACGGCCCCGTGCTGCTGCCCGACAACCACTACCTGAGCACCCAGTCCGCCCTGAGCAAAGACCCCAACG
AGAAGCGCGATCACATGGTCCTGCTGGAGTTCGTGACCGCCGCCGGGATCACTCTCGGCATGGACGAGCT
GTACAAGGAATTCATGCAGACAATTAAGTGTGTTGTTGTGGGCGATGGTGCTGTTGGTAAAACATGTCTC
CTGATATCCTACACAACAAACAAATTTCCATCGGAATATGTACCGACTGTTTTTGACAACTATGCAGTCA
CAGTTATGATTGGTGGAGAACCATATACTCTTGGACTTTTTGATACTGCAGGGCAAGAGGATTATGACAG
ATTACGACCGCTGAGTTATCCACAAACAGATGTATTTCTAGTCTGTTTTTCAGTGGTCTCTCCATCTTCA
TTTGAAAACGTGAAAGAAAAGTGGGTGCCTGAGATAACTCACCACTGTCCAAAGACTCCTTTCTTGCTTG
TTGGGACTCAAATTGATCTCAGAGATGACCCCTCTACTATTGAGAAACTTGCCAAGAACAAACAGAAGCC
TATCACTCCAGAGACTGCTGAAAAGCTGGCCCGTGACCTGAAGGCTGTCAAGTATGTGGAGTGTTCTGCA
CTTACACAGAAAGGCCTAAAGAATGTATTTGACGAAGCAATATTGGCTGCCCTGGAGCCTCCAGAACCGA
AGAAGAGCCGCAGGTGTGTGCTGCTATGACTCGAGCATGCATCTAGAGGGCCCTATTCTATAGTGTCACC
TAAATGCTAGAGCTCGCTGATCAGCCTCGACTGTGCCTTCTAGTTGCCAGCCATCTGTTGTTTGCCCCTC
CCCCGTGCCTTCCTTGACCCTGGAAGGTGCCACTCCCACTGTCCTTTCCTAATAAAATGAGGAAATTGCA
TCGCATTGTCTGAGTAGGTGTCATTCTATTCTGGGGGGTGGGGTGGGGCAGGACAGCAAGGGGGAGGATT
GGGAAGACAATAGCAGGCATGCTGGGGATGCGGTGGGCTCTATGGCTTCTGAGGCGGAAAGAACCAGCTG
GGGCTCTAGGGGGTATCCCC
[124 nt withheld, positions 2541-2664]
C
[91 nt withheld, positions 2666-2756]
A
[49 nt withheld, positions 2758-2806]
CCTTTGACGTTGGAGTCCACGTTCTTT
[37 nt withheld, positions 2834-2870]
ACCCTATCTCGGTCTATTCTTTTGATTTATAAGGGATTTTGCCGATTTCGGCCTATTGGTTAAAAAATGA
GCTGATTTAACAAAAATTTAACGCGAATTAATTCTGTGGAATGTGTGTCAGTTAGGGTGTGGAAAGTCCC
CAGGCTCCCCAGCAGGCAGAAGTATGCAAAGCATGCATCTCAATTAGTCAGCAACCAGGTGTGGAAAGTC
CCCAGGCTCCCCAGCAGGCAGAAGTATGCAAAGCATGCATCTCAATTAGTCAGCAACCATAGTCCCGCCC
CTAACTCCGCCCATCCCGCCCCTAACTCCGCCCAGTTCCGCCCATTCTCCGCCCCATGGCTGACTAATTT
TTTTTATTTATGCAGAGGCCGAGGCCGCCTCTGCCTCTGAGCTATTCCAGAAGTAGTGAGGAGGCTTTTT
TGGAGGCCTAGGCTTTTGCAAAAAGCTCCCGGGAGCTTGTATATCCATTTTCGGATCTGATCAAGAGACA
GGATGAGGATCGTTTCGCATGATTGAACAAGATGGATTGCACGCAGGTTCTCCGGCCGCTTGGGTGGAGA
GGCTATTCGGCTATGACTGGGCACAACAGACAATCGGCTGCTCTGATGCCGCCGTGTTCCGGCTGTCAGC
GCAGGGGCGCCCGGTTCTTTTTGTCAAGACCGACCTGTCCGGTGCCCTGAATGAACTGCAGGACGAGGCA
GCGCGGCTATCGTGGCTGGCCACGACGGGCGTTCCTTGCGCAGCTGTGCTCGACGTTGTCACTGAAGCGG
GAAGGGACTGGCTGCTATTGGGCGAAGTGCCGGGGCAGGATCTCCTGTCATCTCACCTTGCTCCTGCCGA
GAAAGTATCCATCATGGCTGATGCAATGCGGCGGCTGCATACGCTTGATCCGGCTACCTGCCCATTCGAC
CACCAAGCGAAACATCGCATCGAGCGAGCACGTACTCGGATGGAAGCCGGTCTTGTCGATCAGGATGATC
TGGACGAAGAGCATCAGGGGCTCGCGCCAGCCGAACTGTTCGCCAGGCTCAAGGCGCGCATGCCCGACGG
CGAGGATCTCGTCGTGACCCATGGCGATGCCTGCTTGCCGAATATCATGGTGGAAAATGGCCGCTTTTCT
GGATTCATCGACTGTGGCCGGCTGGGTGTGGCGGACCGCTATCAGGACATAGCGTTGGCTACCCGTGATA
TTGCTGAAGAGCTTGGCGGCGAATGGGCTGACCGCTTCCTCGTGCTTTACGGTATCGCCGCTCCCGATTC
GCAGCGCATCGCCTTCTATCGCCTTCTTGACGAGTTCTTCTGAGCGGGACTCTGGGGTTCGAAATGACCG
ACCAAGCGACGCCCAACCTGCCATCACGAGATTTCGATTCCACCGCCGCCTTCTATGAAAGGTTGGGCTT
CGGAATCGTTTTCCGGGACGCCGGCTGGATGATCCTCCAGCGCGGGGATCTCATGCTGGAGTTCTTCGCC
CACCCCAACTTGTTTATTGCAGCTTATAATGGTTACAAATAAAGCAATAGCATCACAAATTTCACAAATA
AAGCATTTTTTTCACTGCATTCTAGTTGTGGTTTGTCCAAACTCATCAATGTATCTTATCATGTCTGTAT
ACCGTCGACCTCTAGCTAGAGCTTGGCGTAATCATGGTCATAGCTGTTTCCTGTGTGAAATTGTTATCCG
CTCACAATTCCACACAACATACGAGCCGGAAGCATAAAGTGTAAAGCCTGGGGTGCCTAATGAGTGAGCT
AACTCACATTAATTGCGTTGCGCTCACTGCCCGCTTTCCAGTCGGGAAACCTGTCGTGCCAGCTGCATTA
ATGAATCGGCCAACGCGCGGGGAGAGGCGGTTTGCGTATTGGGCGCTCTTCCGCTTCCTCGCTCACTGAC
TCGCTGCGCTCGGTCGTTCGGCTGCGGCGAGCGGTATCAGCTCACTCAAAGGCGGTAATACGGTTATCCA
CAGAATCAGGGGATAACGCAGGAAAGAACATGTGAGCAAAAGGCCAGCAAAAGGCCAGGAACCGTAAAAA
GGCCGCGTTGCTGGCGTTTTTCCATAGGCTCCGCCCCCCTGACGAGCATCACAAAAATCGACGCTCAAGT
CAGAGGTGGCGAAACCCGACAGGACTATAAAGATACCAGGCGTTTCCCCCTGGAAGCTCCCTCGTGCGCT
CTCCTGTTCCGACCCTGCCGCTTACCGGATACCTGTCCGCCTTTCTCCCTTCGGGAAGCGTGGCGCTTTC
TCATAGCTCACGCTGTAGGTATCTCAGTTCGGTGTAGGTCGTTCGCTCCAAGCTGGGCTGTGTGCACGAA
CCCCCCGTTCAGCCCGACCGCTGCGCCTTATCCGGTAACTATCGTCTTGAGTCCAACCCGGTAAGACACG
ACTTATCGCCACTGGCAGCAGCCACTGGTAACAGGATTAGCAGAGCGAGGTATGTAGGCGGTGCTACAGA
GTTCTTGAAGTGGTGGCCTAACTACGGCTACACTAGAAGAACAGTATTTGGTATCTGCGCTCTGCTGAAG
CCAGTTACCTTCGGAAAAAGAGTTGGTAGCTCTTGATCCGGCAAACAAACCACCGCTGGTAGCGGTGGTT
TTTTTGTTTGCAAGCAGCAGATTACGCGCAGAAAAAAAGGATCTCAAGAAGATCCTTTGATCTTTTCTAC
GGGGTCTGACGCTCAGTGGAACGAAAACTCACGTTAAGGGATTTTGGTCATGAGATTATCAAAAAGGATC
TTCACCTAGATCCTTTTAAATTAAAAATGAAGTTTTAAATCAATCTAAAGTATATATGAGTAAACTTGGT
CTGACAGTTACCAATGCTTAATCAGTGAGGCACCTATCTCAGCGATCTGTCTATTTCGTTCATCCATAGT
TGCCTGACTCCCCGTCGTGTAGATAACTACGATACGGGAGGGCTTACCATCTGGCCCCAGTGCTGCAATG
ATACCGCGAGACCCACGCTCACCGGCTCCAGATTTATCAGCAATAAACCAGCCAGCCGGAAGGGCCGAGC
GCAGAAGTGGTCCTGCAACTTTATCCGCCTCCATCCAGTCTATTAATTGTTGCCGGGAAGCTAGAGTAAG
TAGTTCGCCAGTTAATAGTTTGCGCAACGTTGTTGCCATTGCTACAGGCATCGTGGTGTCACGCTCGTCG
TTTGGTATGGCTTCATTCAGCTCCGGTTCCCAACGATCAAGGCGAGTTACATGATCCCCCATGTTGTGCA
AAAAAGCGGTTAGCTCCTTCGGTCCTCCGATCGTTGTCAGAAGTAAGTTGGCCGCAGTGTTATCACTCAT
GGTTATGGCAGCACTGCATAATTCTCTTACTGTCATGCCATCCGTAAGATGCTTTTCTGTGACTGGTGAG
TACTCAACCAAGTCATTCTGAGAATAGTGTATGCGGCGACCGAGTTGCTCTTGCCCGGCGTCAATACGGG
ATAATACCGCGCCACATAGCAGAACTTTAAAAGTGCTCATCATTGGAAAACGTTCTTCGGGGCGAAAACT
CTCAAGGATCTTACCGCTGTTGAGATCCAGTTCGATGTAACCCACTCGTGCACCCAACTGATCTTCAGCA
TCTTTTACTTTCACCAGCGTTTCTGGGTGAGCAAAAACAGGAAGGCAAAATGCCGCAAAAAAGGGAATAA
GGGCGACACGGAAATGTTGAATACTCATACTCTTCCTTTTTCAATATTATTGAAGCATTTATCAGGGTTA
TTGTCTCATGAGCGGATACATATTTGAATGTATTTAGAAAAATAAACAAATAGGGGTTCCGCGCACATTT
CCCCGAAAAGTGCCACCTGACGTC
Features (pLannotate 1.2.2; 22 found; start..end, strand, type, name):
     28..80      -  misc_feature   bom (fragment): basis of mobility region from pBR322
    235..614     +  enhancer       CMV enhancer: human cytomegalovirus immediate early enhancer
    615..818     +  promoter       CMV promoter: human cytomegalovirus (CMV) immediate early promoter
    814..847     +  LTR            5' LTR (truncated) (fragment): truncated 5' long terminal repeat (LTR) from HIV-1
    863..881     +  promoter       T7 promoter: promoter for bacteriophage T7 RNA polymerase
    901..1617    +  CDS            EGFP: EGFP is a basic (constitutively fluorescent) green fluorescent protein published in 1996, derived from Aequorea victoria. It is reported to be a rapidly-maturing weak dimer with moderate acid sensitivity.
   1624..2199    +  CDS            Cdc42: human Rho family small GTPase Cdc42
   2227..2245    -  promoter       SP6 promoter: promoter for bacteriophage SP6 RNA polymerase
   2271..2495    +  polyA_signal   bGH poly(A) signal: bovine growth hormone polyadenylation signal
   2499..2520    +  promoter       SV40 promoter (fragment): SV40 enhancer and early promoter
   2541..2969    +  rep_origin     f1 ori (sequence partly withheld): f1 bacteriophage origin of replication; arrow indicates direction of (+) strand synthesis
   2983..3312    +  promoter       SV40 promoter: SV40 enhancer and early promoter
   3379..4170    +  CDS            neo: KKA2_KLEPN - Also known as kan, nptII. Experimental evidence at protein level: Swiss-Prot protein existence level 1. Resistance to kanamycin, neomycin, paromomycin, ribostamycin, butirosin and gentamicin B. From Klebsiella pneumoniae.
   4194..4352    +  CDS            ble (fragment): BLE_KLEPN - Experimental evidence at protein level: Swiss-Prot protein existence level 1. Binding protein with a strong affinity to the bleomycin family of antibiotics. Binds to CL990; an antimitotic-antibiotic compound. From Klebsiella pneumoniae.
   4347..4468    +  polyA_signal   SV40 poly(A) signal: SV40 polyadenylation signal
   4541..4557    -  protein_bind   lac operator: The lac repressor binds to the lac operator to inhibit transcription in E. coli. This inhibition can be relieved by adding lactose or isopropyl-β-D-thiogalactopyranoside (IPTG). lac repressor encoded by lacI
   4565..4595    -  promoter       lac promoter: promoter for the E. coli lac operon
   4610..4631    -  protein_bind   CAP binding site: CAP binding activates transcription in the presence of cAMP. E. coli catabolite activator protein
   4644..4736    -  CDS            lacI (fragment): lac repressor; lacI; The lac repressor binds to the lac operator to inhibit transcription in E. coli. This inhibition can be relieved by adding lactose or isopropyl-β-D-thiogalactopyranoside (IPTG).
   4919..5507    -  rep_origin     ori: high-copy-number ColE1/pMB1/pBR322/pUC origin of replication
   5678..6538    -  CDS            AmpR: β-lactamase; bla; confers resistance to ampicillin, carbenicillin, and related antibiotics
   6539..6643    -  promoter       AmpR promoter: bla
