[The description below was written by a language model from this plasmid's Addgene catalogue record and pLannotate feature annotations shown in this document.]
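Description:
pcDNA3-EGFP-Cdc42-wt is a mammalian expression plasmid built on a pcDNA3-EGFP backbone that carries wild-type human Cdc42, a Rho family small GTPase, fused to the C-terminus of EGFP. The 576 bp Cdc42 coding sequence was inserted between EcoRI and XhoI sites, both of which remain intact, directly downstream of the EGFP open reading frame, so that the two are translated as a single N-terminally tagged fluorescent fusion. Expression is driven by the human cytomegalovirus immediate early enhancer and promoter, and the transcript is terminated by the bovine growth hormone polyadenylation signal. T7 and SP6 phage promoters flank the fusion cassette in opposing orientations, as is standard for pcDNA3-type vectors, and can serve for in vitro transcription or as sequencing landmarks.

The plasmid is propagated in E. coli through a high-copy ColE1/pUC-type origin with ampicillin selection from the β-lactamase gene, and it also contains an f1 origin for single-stranded DNA production. For mammalian cells, a separate cassette places the neomycin phosphotransferase gene under the SV40 enhancer/early promoter with an SV40 polyadenylation signal, allowing G418 selection of stable transfectants. The automated annotation also reports short fragments (HIV-1 LTR, ble, lacI, bom, lac promoter/operator), which are likely backbone remnants or partial homology matches rather than functional elements. The sequenced record is 6,674 nt, consistent with the stated backbone and insert sizes. The construct is suited to visualizing Cdc42 localization in live or fixed cells and to overexpressing the wild-type GTPase. The associated publication concerns the role of Rho family proteins in apoptosis induced by cytotoxic T lymphocytes and Fas.
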