Addgene plasmid #12975: pcDNA3-EGFP-Cdc42-wt
Depositing lab: Gary Bokoch. Depositing organization: Scripps California (The Scripps Research Institute). Publication: Rho family proteins modulate rapid apoptosis induced by cytotoxic T lymphocytes and Fas. Subauste MC, Von Herrath M, Benard V, Chamberlain CE, Chuang TH, Chu K, Bokoch GM, Hahn KM. J Biol Chem. 2000 Mar 31. 275(13):9725-33. 10.1074/jbc.275.13.9725 PubMed 10734125.
Backbone
  Vector backbone: pcDNA3-EGFP
  Backbone manufacturer: Invitrogen
  Backbone size w/o insert (bp): 6100
  Vector type: Mammalian Expression
  Selectable markers: Neomycin (select with G418)
Growth in bacteria
  Bacterial resistance: Ampicillin, 100 μg/mL
  Growth temperature: 37°C
  Growth strain: DH5alpha
  Copy number: High Copy
Gene/Insert
  Gene/Insert name: Cdc42
  Species: H. sapiens (human)
  Insert size (bp): 576
  GenBank ID: M57298
  Entrez Gene: CDC42 (a.k.a. CDC42Hs, G25K, TKS)
  Promoter: CMV
  Tag / fusion protein: EGFP (N terminal on backbone)
  Cloning method: Restriction Enzyme; 5′ cloning site EcoRI (not destroyed); 3′ cloning site XhoI (not destroyed)
  Sequencing primers: 5′ EGFP-C; 3′ BGH-rev
Terms and licenses: Academic/Nonprofit Terms; Industry Terms: Not Available to Industry
How to cite: pcDNA3-EGFP-Cdc42-wt was a gift from Gary Bokoch (Addgene plasmid # 12975 ; http://n2t.net/addgene:12975 ; RRID:Addgene_12975)
