>Addgene plasmid #12975 | pcDNA3-EGFP-Cdc42-wt | addgene partial sequence | sequence record 66440 | BGH-rev 5'-TAGAAGGCACAGTCGAGG-3'
CTATAGAATAGGGCCCTCTAGATGCATGCTCGAGTCATAGCAGCACACACCTGCGGCTCTTCTTCGGTTC
TGGAGGCTCCAGGGCAGCCAATATTGCTTCGTCAAATACATTCTTTAGGCCTTTCTGTGTAAGTGCAGAA
CACTCCACATACTTGACAGCCTTCAGGTCACGGGCCAGCTTTTCAGCAGTCTCTGGAGTGATAGGCTTCT
GTTTGTTCTTGGCAAGTTTCTCAATAGTAGAGGGGTCATCTCTGAGATCAATTTGAGTCCCAACAAGCAA
GAAAGGAGTCTTTGGACAGTGGTGAGTTATCTCAGGCACCCACTTTTCTTTCACGTTTTCAAATGAAGAT
GGAGAGACCACTGAAAAACAGACTAGAAATACATCTGTTTGTGGATAACTCAGCGGTCGTAATCTGTCAT
AATCCTCTTGCCCTGCAGTATCAAAAAGTCCAAGAGTATATGGTTCTCCACCAATCATAACTGTGACTGC
ATAGTTGTCAAAAACAGTCGGTACATATTCCGATGGAAATTTGTTTGTTGTGTAGGATATCAGGAGACAT
GTTTTACCAACAGCACCATCGCCCACAACAACACACTTAATTGTCTGCATGAATTCCTTGTACAGCTCGT
CCATGCCGAGAGTGATCCCGGCGGCGGTCACGAACTCCAGCAGGACCATGTGATCGCGCTTCTCGTTGGG
GTCTTTGCTCAGGGCGGACTGGGTGCTCAGGTAGTGGTTGTCGGGCAGCAGCACGGGGCCGTCGCCGATG
GGGGTGTTCTGCTGGTAGTGGTCGGCGAGCTGCACGCTGCCGTCCTCGATGTTGTGGCGGATCTTGAAGT
TCACCTTGATGCCGTTCTTCTGCTTGTCGGCCATGATATAGACGTTGTGGCTGTTGTAGTTGTACTC
